Addgene plasmid #22646: pMyt1-b
Depositing lab: Lynn Hudson. Depositing organization: National Institute of Neurological Disorders and Strokes (NINDS). Publication: Novel member of the zinc finger superfamily: A C2-HC finger that recognizes a glia-specific gene. Kim JG, Hudson LD. Mol Cell Biol. 1992 Dec . 12(12):5632-9. PubMed 1280325.
Backbone
  Vector backbone: pET-3a
  Backbone manufacturer: Novagen
  Backbone size w/o insert (bp): 4640
  Vector type: Bacterial Expression
Growth in bacteria
  Bacterial resistance: Ampicillin, 100 μg/mL
  Growth temperature: 37°C
  Growth strain: DH5alpha
  Growth instructions: DH5 alpha
  Copy number: Unknown
Gene/Insert
  Gene/Insert name: Myelin Transcription Factor 1: Myt1 (aa 1-122) (bp 1-366) (alt name: Myt1)
  Species: H. sapiens (human)
  Insert size (bp): 122
  Entrez Gene: MYT1 (a.k.a. MTF1, MYTI, PLPB1, C20orf36)
  Tag / fusion protein: T7-TAG (N terminal on backbone)
  Cloning method: Restriction Enzyme; 5′ cloning site BamHI (not destroyed); 3′ cloning site BglI (destroyed during cloning)
  Sequencing primers: 5′ T7 Promoter; 3′ T7 terminator primer
Terms and licenses: Academic/Nonprofit Terms; Industry Terms: Not Available to Industry
Depositor comments: 122 aa fusion protein containing Myt1 aa 1 to 122 (bp 1 to 366). Includes upstream cluster of 2 Zn fingers and flanking regions. ALIAS: pA This Myt1 DNA cloned by Hudson lab.
How to cite: pMyt1-b was a gift from Lynn Hudson (Addgene plasmid # 22646 ; http://n2t.net/addgene:22646 ; RRID:Addgene_22646)
