[The description below was written by a language model from this plasmid's Addgene catalogue record.]
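Description:
pMyt1-b is a bacterial expression plasmid built on the Novagen pET-3a backbone (about 4.6 kb without insert) and carrying a fragment of human Myelin Transcription Factor 1 (MYT1). It is propagated in standard E. coli cloning strains under ampicillin selection; the record lists the copy number as unknown. As a pET-series vector, it relies on a T7 promoter and T7 terminator flanking the cloning site, consistent with the T7 promoter and terminator sequencing primers listed. Expression of the insert therefore depends on a host that supplies T7 RNA polymerase, while strains lacking the polymerase serve for plasmid maintenance.

The insert encodes Myt1 amino acids 1 to 122, corresponding to nucleotides 1 to 366. The catalogue's insert size field gives "122", which appears to reflect the residue count rather than a length in base pairs. The fragment was placed at the BamHI site of the backbone, which is preserved at the 5′ junction, while the 3′ site (recorded as BglI) was destroyed during cloning. This arrangement fuses the Myt1 fragment in frame behind the vector-encoded N-terminal T7 tag, which allows the product to be detected or captured with anti-T7-tag reagents. According to the depositor, the expressed region covers the upstream cluster of two zinc fingers plus flanking sequence. The associated publication describes these as a C2-HC type of finger that recognises a glia-specific gene. The construct is thus suited to producing this isolated zinc finger domain in bacteria, plausibly for DNA-binding or related biochemical studies, although the record does not state specific applications. No feature table was supplied, so element positions cannot be confirmed.
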