>Addgene plasmid #22646 | pMyt1-b | addgene partial sequence | sequence record 28499 | 22646 with T7
TTAAGAAGGAGATATACATATGGCTAGCATGACTGGTGGACAGCAAATGGGTCGGATCCCCCTGGACACT
GTGCGGAAGAGTTACTACAGTAAAGATCCTTCAAGAGCTGAGAAGCGTGAGATCAAGTGTCCAACACCAG
GCTGTGATGGCACTGGCCACGTTACCGGGTTGTACCCTCACCACCGCAGCCTTTCTGGCTGTCCCCACAA
GGATAGGATCCCCCCAGAGATCTTAGCCATGCATGAGAACGTGCTGAAGTGCCCCACTCCTGGCTGCACA
GGCCAGGGTCACGTGAACAGCAACCGCAACACGCACAGAAGTTTGTCTGGGTGTCCCATTGCTGCCGCCG
AAAAATTAGCCAAATCCCATGAGAAGCAGCAGCCGCAGACAGGAGATCCTTCCAAGAGTAGCTCCAATTC
CGATCGGATCCTCAGGCCGATCCGGCTGCTAACAAAGCCCGAAAGGAAGCTGAGTTGGCTGCTGCCACCG
CTGAGCAATAACTAGCATAACCCCTTGGGGCCTCTAAACGGGTCTTGAGGGGTTTTTTGCTGAAAGGAGG
AACTATATCCGGATATCCACAGGACGGGTGTGGTCGCCATGATCGCGTAGTCGATAGTGGCTCCNAGTAG
CGAAGCGAGCAGGACTGGGCGGCGGCCAAAGCGGTCGGACAGTGCTCCGAGAACGGGTGCGCATAGAAAT
TGCATCAACGCATATAGCGCTAGCAGCACGCCATAGTGACTGGCGATGCTGTCGGAATGGACGATATCCC
GCAAGANGCCCGGCAGTACCGGCATAACCAAGCCTATGCCTACAGCATCCAGGGTGACGGTGCCNAGGAN
GACNATGANCGCATTGNTAGANTTCATACACGGTGCCTGACTGCGTTAGCAATTT
